Addgene plasmid #118817: pDM_noro_S6_lacZA
Purpose: T7 RNAP-driven expression of norovirus sense orientation toehold switches (S6) with a lacZ alpha subunit reporter.
Depositing lab: Alexander Green. Depositing organization: Arizona State University. Publication: Low-cost detection of norovirus using paper-based cell-free systems and synbody-based viral enrichment. Ma D, Shen L, Wu K, Diehnelt CW, Green AA. Synth Biol (Oxf). 2018;3(1):ysy018. doi: 10.1093/synbio/ysy018. Epub 2018 Sep 19. PubMed 30370338.
Backbone
  Vector backbone: pCOLAduet
  Vector type: Bacterial Expression
Growth in bacteria
  Bacterial resistance: Kanamycin, 50 μg/mL
  Growth temperature: 37°C
  Growth strain: DH5alpha
  Copy number: High Copy
Gene/Insert
  Gene/Insert name: Norovirus toehold switch S6
  Species: Synthetic
  Insert size (bp): 347
  Cloning method: Gibson Cloning
  Sequencing primers: 5′ CGTTACTGGTTTCACATTCACCACCC
Terms and licenses: Academic/Nonprofit Terms; Industry Terms: Not Available to Industry
Depositor comments: Output gene is lacZa
How to cite: pDM_noro_S6_lacZA was a gift from Alexander Green (Addgene plasmid # 118817 ; http://n2t.net/addgene:118817 ; RRID:Addgene_118817)
