[The description below was written by a language model from this plasmid's Addgene catalogue record and pLannotate feature annotations shown in this document.]
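Description:
pDM_noro_S6_lacZA is a small bacterial expression plasmid (about 3.55 kb) built on the pCOLADuet backbone and carrying a synthetic riboregulator sensor for norovirus RNA. It replicates from the ColA origin, which is compatible with other common origin classes and so allows co-maintenance with additional plasmids in E. coli. Selection is by kanamycin through an aph(3')-Ia aminoglycoside phosphotransferase gene driven by a bla-type promoter. The backbone also retains lacI with its own promoter, along with short annotated remnants (a tetracycline-resistance fragment, a CAP binding site and a partial AmpR promoter) that appear to be backbone carry-over rather than functional parts. The record lists it as high copy.

The payload is a compact, 347 bp synthetic cassette assembled by Gibson cloning. A T7 promoter is followed by roughly 100 nt of unannotated sequence, then the lacZα coding fragment and a T7 terminator. The unannotated stretch presumably holds the S6 toehold switch, one of a series designed against the sense orientation of norovirus RNA. In a toehold switch, a hairpin in the 5′ leader sequesters the ribosome binding site and start codon. Binding of a complementary trigger RNA to the single-stranded toehold unwinds the hairpin and permits translation. Here the output is the β-galactosidase α fragment, which complements the ω fragment to restore enzyme activity and give a colorimetric readout. No lac operator is annotated next to the T7 promoter.

The associated work concerns low-cost norovirus detection in paper-based cell-free systems, where T7 RNA polymerase transcribes the switch. The two sequence records (depositor and sequencing-derived) differ by only a few nucleotides in length and show the same feature set.
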