Features (pLannotate 1.2.2; 11 found; start..end, strand, type, name):
     35..53      +  promoter       T7 promoter: promoter for bacteriophage T7 RNA polymerase
    152..325     +  CDS            lacZα: LacZα fragment of β-galactosidase; lacZ fragment
    335..381     +  terminator     T7 terminator: transcription terminator for bacteriophage T7 RNA polymerase
    545..602     +  promoter       AmpR promoter (fragment): bla
    611..1426    -  CDS            KanR: aminoglycoside phosphotransferase; aph(3')-Ia; confers resistance to kanamycin in bacteria or G418 (Geneticin®) in eukaryotes
   1427..1518    -  promoter       AmpR promoter: bla
   1536..2171    -  rep_origin     ColA ori: Plasmids containing the ColA origin of replication can be propagated in E. coli cells that contain additional plasmids with compatible origins.
   2256..2320    -  CDS            TcR (fragment): tetracycline efflux protein; tet; confers resistance to tetracycline
   2335..2356    -  protein_bind   CAP binding site: CAP binding activates transcription in the presence of cAMP. E. coli catabolite activator protein
   2369..3451    -  CDS            lacI: lac repressor; lacI; The lac repressor binds to the lac operator to inhibit transcription in E. coli. This inhibition can be relieved by adding lactose or isopropyl-β-D-thiogalactopyranoside (IPTG).
   3452..3529    -  promoter       lacI promoter: lacI
>Addgene plasmid #118817 | pDM_noro_S6_lacZA | depositor full sequence | sequence record 224526 | Full Sequence
CTAGTAAATTCGCGTTTCTACGGTAGCCGGGCGCTAATACGACTCACTATAGGGAGCCAGATTGCGATCG
CCCTCCCACGTGCTCAGATCGGACTTTAGAACAGAGGAGATAAAGATGGATCTGAGCACAACCTGGCGGC
AGCGCAAGAAGATGACCATGATTACGGATTCACTGGCCGTCGTTTTACAACGTCGTGACTGGGAAAACCC
TGGCGTTACCCAACTTAATCGCCTTGCAGCACATCCCCCTTTCGCCAGCTGGCGTAATAGCGAAGAGGCC
CGCACCGATCGCCCTTCCCAACAGTTGCGCAGCCTGAATGGCGAATGGTAATAATAGCATAACCCCTTGG
GGCCTCTAAACGGGTCTTGAGGGGTTTTTTGCTGAAACCTCAGGCATTTGAGAAGCACACGGTCACACTG
CTTCCGGTAGTCAATAAACCGGTAAACCAGCAATAGACATAAGCGGCTATTTAACGACCCTGCCCTGAAC
CGACGACAAGCTGACGACCGGGTCTCCGCAAGTGGCACTTTTCGGGGAAATGTGCGCGGAACCCCTATTT
GTTTATTTTTCTAAATACATTCAAATATGTATCCGCTCATGAATTAATTCTTAGAAAAACTCATCGAGCA
TCAAATGAAACTGCAATTTATTCATATCAGGATTATCAATACCATATTTTTGAAAAAGCCGTTTCTGTAA
TGAAGGAGAAAACTCACCGAGGCAGTTCCATAGGATGGCAAGATCCTGGTATCGGTCTGCGATTCCGACT
CGTCCAACATCAATACAACCTATTAATTTCCCCTCGTCAAAAATAAGGTTATCAAGTGAGAAATCACCAT
GAGTGACGACTGAATCCGGTGAGAATGGCAAAAGTTTATGCATTTCTTTCCAGACTTGTTCAACAGGCCA
GCCATTACGCTCGTCATCAAAATCACTCGCATCAACCAAACCGTTATTCATTCGTGATTGCGCCTGAGCG
AGACGAAATACGCGGTCGCTGTTAAAAGGACAATTACAAACAGGAATCGAATGCAACCGGCGCAGGAACA
CTGCCAGCGCATCAACAATATTTTCACCTGAATCAGGATATTCTTCTAATACCTGGAATGCTGTTTTCCC
GGGGATCGCAGTGGTGAGTAACCATGCATCATCAGGAGTACGGATAAAATGCTTGATGGTCGGAAGAGGC
ATAAATTCCGTCAGCCAGTTTAGTCTGACCATCTCATCTGTAACATCATTGGCAACGCTACCTTTGCCAT
GTTTCAGAAACAACTCTGGCGCATCGGGCTTCCCATACAATCGATAGATTGTCGCACCTGATTGCCCGAC
ATTATCGCGAGCCCATTTATACCCATATAAATCAGCATCCATGTTGGAATTTAATCGCGGCCTAGAGCAA
GACGTTTCCCGTTGAATATGGCTCATACTCTTCCTTTTTCAATATTATTGAAGCATTTATCAGGGTTATT
GTCTCATGAGCGGATACATATTTGAATGTATTTAGAAAAATAAACAAATAGGCATGCTAGCGCAGAAACG
TCCTAGAAGATGCCAGGAGGATACTTAGCAGAGAGACAATAAGGCCGGAGCGAAGCCGTTTTTCCATAGG
CTCCGCCCCCCTGACGAACATCACGAAATCTGACGCTCAAATCAGTGGTGGCGAAACCCGACAGGACTAT
AAAGATACCAGGCGTTTCCCCCTGATGGCTCCCTCTTGCGCTCTCCTGTTCCCGTCCTGCGGCGTCCGTG
TTGTGGTGGAGGCTTTACCCAAATCACCACGTCCCGTTCCGTGTAGACAGTTCGCTCCAAGCTGGGCTGT
GTGCAAGAACCCCCCGTTCAGCCCGACTGCTGCGCCTTATCCGGTAACTATCATCTTGAGTCCAACCCGG
AAAGACACGACAAAACGCCACTGGCAGCAGCCATTGGTAACTGAGAATTAGTGGATTTAGATATCGAGAG
TCTTGAAGTGGTGGCCTAACAGAGGCTACACTGAAAGGACAGTATTTGGTATCTGCGCTCCACTAAAGCC
AGTTACCAGGTTAAGCAGTTCCCCAACTGACTTAACCTTCGATCAAACCGCCTCCCCAGGCGGTTTTTTC
GTTTACAGAGCAGGAGATTACGACGATCGTAAAAGGATCTCAAGAAGATCCTTTACGGATTCCCGACACC
ATCACTCTAGATTTCAGTGCAATTTATCTCTTCAAATGTAGCACCTGAAGTCAGCCCCATACGATATAAG
TTGTAATTCTCATGTTAGTCATGCCCCGCGCCCACCGGAAGGAGCTGACTGGGTTGAAGGCTCTCAAGGG
CATCGGTCGAGATCCCGGTGCCTAATGAGTGAGCTAACTTACATTAATTGCGTTGCGCTCACTGCCCGCT
TTCCAGTCGGGAAACCTGTCGTGCCAGCTGCATTAATGAATCGGCCAACGCGCGGGGAGAGGCGGTTTGC
GTATTGGGCGCCAGGGTGGTTTTTCTTTTCACCAGTGAGACGGGCAACAGCTGATTGCCCTTCACCGCCT
GGCCCTGAGAGAGTTGCAGCAAGCGGTCCACGCTGGTTTGCCCCAGCAGGCGAAAATCCTGTTTGATGGT
GGTTAACGGCGGGATATAACATGAGCTGTCTTCGGTATCGTCGTATCCCACTACCGAGATGTCCGCACCA
ACGCGCAGCCCGGACTCGGTAATGGCGCGCATTGCGCCCAGCGCCATCTGATCGTTGGCAACCAGCATCG
CAGTGGGAACGATGCCCTCATTCAGCATTTGCATGGTTTGTTGAAAACCGGACATGGCACTCCAGTCGCC
TTCCCGTTCCGCTATCGGCTGAATTTGATTGCGAGTGAGATATTTATGCCAGCCAGCCAGACGCAGACGC
GCCGAGACAGAACTTAATGGGCCCGCTAACAGCGCGATTTGCTGGTGACCCAATGCGACCAGATGCTCCA
CGCCCAGTCGCGTACCGTCTTCATGGGAGAAAATAATACTGTTGATGGGTGTCTGGTCAGAGACATCAAG
AAATAACGCCGGAACATTAGTGCAGGCAGCTTCCACAGCAATGGCATCCTGGTCATCCAGCGGATAGTTA
ATGATCAGCCCACTGACGCGTTGCGCGAGAAGATTGTGCACCGCCGCTTTACAGGCTTCGACGCCGCTTC
GTTCTACCATCGACACCACCACGCTGGCACCCAGTTGATCGGCGCGAGATTTAATCGCCGCGACAATTTG
CGACGGCGCGTGCAGGGCCAGACTGGAGGTGGCAACGCCAATCAGCAACGACTGTTTGCCCGCCAGTTGT
TGTGCCACGCGGTTGGGAATGTAATTCAGCTCCGCCATCGCCGCTTCCACTTTTTCCCGCGTTTTCGCAG
AAACGTGGCTGGCCTGGTTCACCACGCGGGAAACGGTCTGATAAGAGACACCGGCATACTCTGCGACATC
GTATAACGTTACTGGTTTCACATTCACCACCCTGAATTGACTCTCTTCCGGGCGCTATCATGCCATACCG
CGAAAGGTTTTGCGCCATTCGATGGTGTCCGGGATCTCGACGCTCTCCCTTATG
