Features (pLannotate 1.2.2; 11 found; start..end, strand, type, name):
      1..19      +  promoter       T7 promoter: promoter for bacteriophage T7 RNA polymerase
    127..300     +  CDS            lacZα: LacZα fragment of β-galactosidase; lacZ fragment
    310..356     +  terminator     T7 terminator: transcription terminator for bacteriophage T7 RNA polymerase
    520..577     +  promoter       AmpR promoter (fragment): bla
    586..1401    -  CDS            KanR: aminoglycoside phosphotransferase; aph(3')-Ia; confers resistance to kanamycin in bacteria or G418 (Geneticin®) in eukaryotes
   1402..1493    -  promoter       AmpR promoter: bla
   1511..2146    -  rep_origin     ColA ori: Plasmids containing the ColA origin of replication can be propagated in E. coli cells that contain additional plasmids with compatible origins.
   2231..2295    -  CDS            TcR (fragment): tetracycline efflux protein; tet; confers resistance to tetracycline
   2310..2331    -  protein_bind   CAP binding site: CAP binding activates transcription in the presence of cAMP. E. coli catabolite activator protein
   2344..3426    -  CDS            lacI: lac repressor; lacI; The lac repressor binds to the lac operator to inhibit transcription in E. coli. This inhibition can be relieved by adding lactose or isopropyl-β-D-thiogalactopyranoside (IPTG).
   3427..3504    -  promoter       lacI promoter: lacI
>Addgene plasmid #118817 | pDM_noro_S6_lacZA | addgene full sequence | sequence record 229805 | Addgene NGS Result
TAATACGACTCACTATAGGGAGCCAGATTGCGATCGCCCTCCCACGTGCTCAGATCGGACTTTAGAACAG
AGGAGATAAAGATGGATCTGAGCACAACCTGGCGGCAGCGCAAGAAGATGCGTAAAATGACCATGATTAC
GGATTCACTGGCCGTCGTTTTACAACGTCGTGACTGGGAAAACCCTGGCGTTACCCAACTTAATCGCCTT
GCAGCACATCCCCCTTTCGCCAGCTGGCGTAATAGCGAAGAGGCCCGCACCGATCGCCCTTCCCAACAGT
TGCGCAGCCTGAATGGCGAATGGTAATAATAGCATAACCCCTTGGGGCCTCTAAACGGGTCTTGAGGGGT
TTTTTGCTGAAACCTCAGGCATTTGAGAAGCACACGGTCACACTGCTTCCGGTAGTCAATAAACCGGTAA
ACCAGCAATAGACATAAGCGGCTATTTAACGACCCTGCCCTGAACCGACGACAAGCTGACGACCGGGTCT
CCGCAAGTGGCACTTTTCGGGGAAATGTGCGCGGAACCCCTATTTGTTTATTTTTCTAAATACATTCAAA
TATGTATCCGCTCATGAATTAATTCTTAGAAAAACTCATCGAGCATCAAATGAAACTGCAATTTATTCAT
ATCAGGATTATCAATACCATATTTTTGAAAAAGCCGTTTCTGTAATGAAGGAGAAAACTCACCGAGGCAG
TTCCATAGGATGGCAAGATCCTGGTATCGGTCTGCGATTCCGACTCGTCCAACATCAATACAACCTATTA
ATTTCCCCTCGTCAAAAATAAGGTTATCAAGTGAGAAATCACCATGAGTGACGACTGAATCCGGTGAGAA
TGGCAAAAGTTTATGCATTTCTTTCCAGACTTGTTCAACAGGCCAGCCATTACGCTCGTCATCAAAATCA
CTCGCATCAACCAAACCGTTATTCATTCGTGATTGCGCCTGAGCGAGACGAAATACGCGGTCGCTGTTAA
AAGGACAATTACAAACAGGAATCGAATGCAACCGGCGCAGGAACACTGCCAGCGCATCAACAATATTTTC
ACCTGAATCAGGATATTCTTCTAATACCTGGAATGCTGTTTTCCCGGGGATCGCAGTGGTGAGTAACCAT
GCATCATCAGGAGTACGGATAAAATGCTTGATGGTCGGAAGAGGCATAAATTCCGTCAGCCAGTTTAGTC
TGACCATCTCATCTGTAACATCATTGGCAACGCTACCTTTGCCATGTTTCAGAAACAACTCTGGCGCATC
GGGCTTCCCATACAATCGATAGATTGTCGCACCTGATTGCCCGACATTATCGCGAGCCCATTTATACCCA
TATAAATCAGCATCCATGTTGGAATTTAATCGCGGCCTAGAGCAAGACGTTTCCCGTTGAATATGGCTCA
TACTCTTCCTTTTTCAATATTATTGAAGCATTTATCAGGGTTATTGTCTCATGAGCGGATACATATTTGA
ATGTATTTAGAAAAATAAACAAATAGGCATGCTAGCGCAGAAACGTCCTAGAAGATGCCAGGAGGATACT
TAGCAGAGAGACAATAAGGCCGGAGCGAAGCCGTTTTTCCATAGGCTCCGCCCCCCTGACGAACATCACG
AAATCTGACGCTCAAATCAGTGGTGGCGAAACCCGACAGGACTATAAAGATACCAGGCGTTTCCCCCTGA
TGGCTCCCTCTTGCGCTCTCCTGTTCCCGTCCTGCGGCGTCCGTGTTGTGGTGGAGGCTTTACCCAAATC
ACCACGTCCCGTTCCGTGTAGACAGTTCGCTCCAAGCTGGGCTGTGTGCAAGAACCCCCCGTTCAGCCCG
ACTGCTGCGCCTTATCCGGTAACTATCATCTTGAGTCCAACCCGGAAAGACACGACAAAACGCCACTGGC
AGCAGCCATTGGTAACTGAGAATTAGTGGATTTAGATATCGAGAGTCTTGAAGTGGTGGCCTAACAGAGG
CTACACTGAAAGGACAGTATTTGGTATCTGCGCTCCACTAAAGCCAGTTACCAGGTTAAGCAGTTCCCCA
ACTGACTTAACCTTCGATCAAACCGCCTCCCCAGGCGGTTTTTTCGTTTACAGAGCAGGAGATTACGACG
ATCGTAAAAGGATCTCAAGAAGATCCTTTACGGATTCCCGACACCATCACTCTAGATTTCAGTGCAATTT
ATCTCTTCAAATGTAGCACCTGAAGTCAGCCCCATACGATATAAGTTGTAATTCTCATGTTAGTCATGCC
CCGCGCCCACCGGAAGGAGCTGACTGGGTTGAAGGCTCTCAAGGGCATCGGTCGAGATCCCGGTGCCTAA
TGAGTGAGCTAACTTACATTAATTGCGTTGCGCTCACTGCCCGCTTTCCAGTCGGGAAACCTGTCGTGCC
AGCTGCATTAATGAATCGGCCAACGCGCGGGGAGAGGCGGTTTGCGTATTGGGCGCCAGGGTGGTTTTTC
TTTTCACCAGTGAGACGGGCAACAGCTGATTGCCCTTCACCGCCTGGCCCTGAGAGAGTTGCAGCAAGCG
GTCCACGCTGGTTTGCCCCAGCAGGCGAAAATCCTGTTTGATGGTGGTTAACGGCGGGATATAACATGAG
CTGTCTTCGGTATCGTCGTATCCCACTACCGAGATGTCCGCACCAACGCGCAGCCCGGACTCGGTAATGG
CGCGCATTGCGCCCAGCGCCATCTGATCGTTGGCAACCAGCATCGCAGTGGGAACGATGCCCTCATTCAG
CATTTGCATGGTTTGTTGAAAACCGGACATGGCACTCCAGTCGCCTTCCCGTTCCGCTATCGGCTGAATT
TGATTGCGAGTGAGATATTTATGCCAGCCAGCCAGACGCAGACGCGCCGAGACAGAACTTAATGGGCCCG
CTAACAGCGCGATTTGCTGGTGACCCAATGCGACCAGATGCTCCACGCCCAGTCGCGTACCGTCTTCATG
GGAGAAAATAATACTGTTGATGGGTGTCTGGTCAGAGACATCAAGAAATAACGCCGGAACATTAGTGCAG
GCAGCTTCCACAGCAATGGCATCCTGGTCATCCAGCGGATAGTTAATGATCAGCCCACTGACGCGTTGCG
CGAGAAGATTGTGCACCGCCGCTTTACAGGCTTCGACGCCGCTTCGTTCTACCATCGACACCACCACGCT
GGCACCCAGTTGATCGGCGCGAGATTTAATCGCCGCGACAATTTGCGACGGCGCGTGCAGGGCCAGACTG
GAGGTGGCAACGCCAATCAGCAACGACTGTTTGCCCGCCAGTTGTTGTGCCACGCGGTTGGGAATGTAAT
TCAGCTCCGCCATCGCCGCTTCCACTTTTTCCCGCGTTTTCGCAGAAACGTGGCTGGCCTGGTTCACCAC
GCGGGAAACGGTCTGATAAGAGACACCGGCATACTCTGCGACATCGTATAACGTTACTGGTTTCACATTC
ACCACCCTGAATTGACTCTCTTCCGGGCGCTATCATGCCATACCGCGAAAGGTTTTGCGCCATTCGATGG
TGTCCGGGATCTCGACGCTCTCCCTTATGTTGAAAGTGACCACCGCTCACGTGTTGTGTGCGC
