>Addgene plasmid #118817 | pDM_noro_S6_lacZA | depositor partial sequence | sequence record 224527 | Norovirus toehold switch S6
GGGAGCCAGATTGCGATCGCCCTCCCACGTGCTCAGATCGGACTTTAGAACAGAGGAGATAAAGATGGAT
CTGAGCACAACCTGGCGGCAGCGCAAGAAG
