>Addgene plasmid #118817 | pDM_noro_S6_lacZA | depositor partial sequence | sequence record 224528 | lacZa gene
ATGACCATGATTACGGATTCACTGGCCGTCGTTTTACAACGTCGTGACTGGGAAAACCCTGGCGTTACCC
AACTTAATCGCCTTGCAGCACATCCCCCTTTCGCCAGCTGGCGTAATAGCGAAGAGGCCCGCACCGATCG
CCCTTCCCAACAGTTGCGCAGCCTGAATGGCGAATGGTAA
